>Addgene plasmid #83741 | MSCV-6NBC-GFP-PGK-Puro-Barcode64 | depositor full sequence | sequence record 159914 | Full Sequence
TGAAAGACCCCACCTGTAGGTTTGGCAAGCTAGCTTAAGTAACGCCATTTTGCAAGGCATGGAAAATACA
TAACTGAGAATAGAGAAGTTCAGATCAAGGTTAGGAACAGAGAGACAGCAGAATATGGGCCAAACAGGAT
ATCTGTGGTAAGCAGTTCCTGCCCCGGCTCAGGGCCAAGAACAGATGGTCCCCAGATGCGGTCCCGCCCT
CAGCAGTTTCTAGAGAACCATCAGATGTTTCCAGGGTGCCCCAAGGACCTGAAATGACCCTGTGCCTTAT
TTGAACTAACCAATCAGTTCGCTTCTCGCTTCTGTTCGCGCGCTTCTGCTCCCCGAGCTCAATAAAAGAG
CCCACAACCCCTCACTCGGCGCGCCAGTCCTCCGATAGACTGCGTCGCCCGGGTACCCGTATTCCCAATA
AAGCCTCTTGCTGTTTGCATCCGAATCGTGGACTCGCTGATCCTTGGGAGGGTCTCCTCAGATTGATTGA
CTGCCCACCTCGGGGGTCTTTCATTTGGAGGTTCCACCGAGATTTGGAGACCCCTGCCCAGGGACCACCG
ACCCCCCCGCCGGGAGGTAAGCTGGCCAGCGGTCGTTTCGTGTCTGTCTCTGTCTTTGTGCGTGTTTGTG
CCGGCATCTAATGTTTGCGCCTGCGTCTGTACTAGTTAGCTAACTAGCTCTGTATCTGGCGGACCCGTGG
TGGAACTGACGAGTTCTGAACACCCGGCCGCAACCCTGGGAGACGTCCCAGGGACTTTGGGGGCCGTTTT
TGTGGCCCGACCTGAGGAAGGGAGTCGATGTGGAATCCGACCCCGTCAGGATATGTGGTTCTGGTAGGAG
ACGAGAACCTAAAACAGTTCCCGCCTCCGTCTGAATTTTTGCTTTCGGTTTGGAACCGAAGCCGCGCGTC
TTGTCTGCTGCAGCGCTGCAGCATCGTTCTGTGTTGTCTCTGTCTGACTGTGTTTCTGTATTTGTCTGAA
AATTAGGGCCAGACTGTTACCACTCCCTTAAGTTTGACCTTAGGTCACTGGAAAGATGTCGAGCGGATCG
CTCACAACCAGTCGGTAGATGTCAAGAAGAGACGTTGGGTTACCTTCTGCTCTGCAGAATGGCCAACCTT
TAACGTCGGATGGCCGCGAGACGGCACCTTTAACCGAGACCTCATCACCCAGGTTAAGATCAAGGTCTTT
TCACCTGGCCCGCATGGACACCCAGACCAGGTCCCCTACATCGTGACCTGGGAAGCCTTGGCTTTTGACC
CCCCTCCCTGGGTCAAGCCCTTTGTACACCCTAAGCCTCCGCCTCCTCTTCCTCCATCCGCCCCGTCTCT
CCCCCTTGAACCTCCTCGTTCGACCCCGCCTCGATCCTCCCTTTATCCAGCCCTCACTCCTTCTCTAGGC
GCCGGAATTAGATCCTGGGGACCACCATGGTGAGCAAGGGCGAGGAGCTGTTCACCGGGGTGGTGCCCAT
CCTGGTCGAGCTGGACGGCGACGTAAACGGCCACAAGTTCAGCGTGTCCGGCGAGGGCGAGGGCGATGCC
ACCTACGGCAAGCTGACCCTGAAGTTCATCTGCACCACCGGCAAGCTGCCCGTGCCCTGGCCCACCCTCG
TGACCACCCTGACCTACGGCGTGCAGTGCTTCAGCCGCTACCCCGACCACATGAAGCAGCACGACTTCTT
CAAGTCCGCCATGCCCGAAGGCTACGTCCAGGAGCGCACCATCTTCTTCAAGGACGACGGCAACTACAAG
ACCCGCGCCGAGGTGAAGTTCGAGGGCGACACCCTGGTGAACCGCATCGAGCTGAAGGGCATCGACTTCA
AGGAGGACGGCAACATCCTGGGGCACAAGCTGGAGTACAACTACAACAGCCACAACGTCTATATCATGGC
CGACAAGCAGAAGAACGGCATCAAGGTGAACTTCAAGATCCGCCACAACATCGAGGACGGCAGCGTGCAG
CTCGCCGACCACTACCAGCAGAACACCCCCATCGGCGACGGCCCCGTGCTGCTGCCCGACAACCACTACC
TGAGCACCCAGTCCGCCCTGAGCAAAGACCCCAACGAGAAGCGCGATCACATGGTCCTGCTGGAGTTCGT
GACCGCCGCCGGGATCACTCTCGGCATGGACGAGCTGTACAAGTAGCGGAGAATTCTACCGGGTAGGGGA
GGCGCTTTTCCCAAGGCAGTCTGGAGCATGCGCTTTAGCAGCCCCGCTGGGCACTTGGCGCTACACAAGT
GGCCTCTGGCCTCGCACACATTCCACATCCACCGGTAGGCGCCAACCGGCTCCGTTCTTTGGTGGCCCCT
TCGCGCCACCTTCTACTCCTCCCCTAGTCAGGAAGTTCCCCCCCGCCCCGCAGCTCGCGTCGTGCAGGAC
GTGACAAATGGAAGTAGCACGTCTCACTAGTCTCGTGCAGATGGACAGCACCGCTGAGCAATGGAAGCGG
GTAGGCCTTTGGGGCAGCGGCCAATAGCAGCTTTGCTCCTTCGCTTTCTGGGCTCAGAGGCTGGGAAGGG
GTGGGTCCGGGGGCGGGCTCAGGGGCGGGCTCAGGGGCGGGGCGGGCGCCCGAAGGTCCTCCGGAGGCCC
GGCATTCTGCACGCTTCAAAAGCGCACGTCTGCCGCGCTGTTCTCCTCTTCCTCATCTCCGGGCCTTTCG
ACCTGCAGCCCAAGCTTACCATGACCGAGTACAAGCCCACGGTGCGCCTCGCCACCCGCGACGACGTCCC
CAGGGCCGTACGCACCCTCGCCGCCGCGTTCGCCGACTACCCCGCCACGCGCCACACCGTCGATCCGGAC
CGCCACATCGAGCGGGTCACCGAGCTGCAAGAACTCTTCCTCACGCGCGTCGGGCTCGACATCGGCAAGG
TGTGGGTCGCGGACGACGGCGCCGCGGTGGCGGTCTGGACCACGCCGGAGAGCGTCGAAGCGGGGGCGGT
GTTCGCCGAGATCGGCCCGCGCATGGCCGAGTTGAGCGGTTCCCGGCTGGCCGCGCAGCAACAGATGGAA
GGCCTCCTGGCGCCGCACCGGCCCAAGGAGCCCGCGTGGTTCCTGGCCACCGTCGGCGTCTCGCCCGACC
ACCAGGGCAAGGGTCTGGGCAGCGCCGTCGTGCTCCCCGGAGTGGAGGCGGCCGAGCGCGCCGGGGTGCC
CGCCTTCCTGGAGACCTCCGCGCCCCGCAACCTCCCCTTCTACGAGCGGCTCGGCTTCACCGTCACCGCC
GACGTCGAGGTGCCCGAAGGACCGCGCACCTGGTGCATGACCCGCAAGCCCGGTGCCTGACGCCCGCCCC
ACGACCCGCAGCGCCCGACCGAAAGGAGCGCACGACCCCATGCATCGATAAAATAAAAGATTTTATTTAG
TCTCCAGAAAAAGGGGGGAATGAAAGACCCCACCTGTAGGTTTGGCAAGCTAGCTTAAGTAACGCCATTT
TGCAAGGCATGGAAAATACATAACTGAGAATAGAGAAGTTCAGATCAAGGTTAGGAACAGAGAGACAGCA
GAATATGGGCCAAACAGGATATCTGTGGTAAGCAGTTCCTGCCCCGGCTCAGGGCCAAGAACAGATGGTC
CCCAGATGCGGTCCCGCCCTCAGCAGTTTCTAGAGAACCATCAGATGTTTCCAGGGTGCCCCAAGGACCT
GAAATGACCCTGTGCCTTATTTGAACTAACCAATCAGTTCGCTTCTCGCTTCTGTTCGCGCGCTTCTGCT
CCCCGAGCTCAATAAAAGAGCCCACAACCCCTCACTCGGCGCGCCAGTCCTCCGATAGACTGCGTCGCCC
GGGTACCCGTGTATCCAATAAACCCTCTTGCAGTTGCATCCGACTTGTGGTCTCGCTGTTCCTTGGGAGG
GTCTCCTCTGAGTGATTGACTACCCGTCAGCGGGGGTCTTTCATGGGTAACAGTTTCTTGAAGTTGGAGA
ACAACATTCTGAGGGTAGGAGTCGAATATTAAGTAATCCTGACTCAATTAGCCACTGTTTTGAATCCACA
TACTCCAATACTCCTGAAATAGTTCATTATGGACAGCGCAGAAGAGCTGGGGAGAATTAATTCGTAATCA
TGGTCATAGCTGTTTCCTGTGTGAAATTGTTATCCGCTCACAATTCCACACAACATACGAGCCGGAAGCA
TAAAGTGTAAAGCCTGGGGTGCCTAATGAGTGAGCTAACTCACATTAATTGCGTTGCGCTCACTGCCCGC
TTTCCAGTCGGGAAACCTGTCGTGCCAGCTGCATTAATGAATCGGCCAACGCGCGGGGAGAGGCGGTTTG
CGTATTGGGCGCTCTTCCGCTTCCTCGCTCACTGACTCGCTGCGCTCGGTCGTTCGGCTGCGGCGAGCGG
TATCAGCTCACTCAAAGGCGGTAATACGGTTATCCACAGAATCAGGGGATAACGCAGGAAAGAACATGTG
AGCAAAAGGCCAGCAAAAGGCCAGGAACCGTAAAAAGGCCGCGTTGCTGGCGTTTTTCCATAGGCTCCGC
CCCCCTGACGAGCATCACAAAAATCGACGCTCAAGTCAGAGGTGGCGAAACCCGACAGGACTATAAAGAT
ACCAGGCGTTTCCCCCTGGAAGCTCCCTCGTGCGCTCTCCTGTTCCGACCCTGCCGCTTACCGGATACCT
GTCCGCCTTTCTCCCTTCGGGAAGCGTGGCGCTTTCTCATAGCTCACGCTGTAGGTATCTCAGTTCGGTG
TAGGTCGTTCGCTCCAAGCTGGGCTGTGTGCACGAACCCCCCGTTCAGCCCGACCGCTGCGCCTTATCCG
GTAACTATCGTCTTGAGTCCAACCCGGTAAGACACGACTTATCGCCACTGGCAGCAGCCACTGGTAACAG
GATTAGCAGAGCGAGGTATGTAGGCGGTGCTACAGAGTTCTTGAAGTGGTGGCCTAACTACGGCTACACT
AGAAGGACAGTATTTGGTATCTGCGCTCTGCTGAAGCCAGTTACCTTCGGAAAAAGAGTTGGTAGCTCTT
GATCCGGCAAACAAACCACCGCTGGTAGCGGTGGTTTTTTTGTTTGCAAGCAGCAGATTACGCGCAGAAA
AAAAGGATCTCAAGAAGATCCTTTGATCTTTTCTACGGGGTCTGACGCTCAGTGGAACGAAAACTCACGT
TAAGGGATTTTGGTCATGAGATTATCAAAAAGGATCTTCACCTAGATCCTTTTAAATTAAAAATGAAGTT
TTAAATCAATCTAAAGTATATATGAGTAAACTTGGTCTGACAGTTACCAATGCTTAATCAGTGAGGCACC
TATCTCAGCGATCTGTCTATTTCGTTCATCCATAGTTGCCTGACTCCCCGTCGTGTAGATAACTACGATA
CGGGAGGGCTTACCATCTGGCCCCAGTGCTGCAATGATACCGCGAGACCCACGCTCACCGGCTCCAGATT
TATCAGCAATAAACCAGCCAGCCGGAAGGGCCGAGCGCAGAAGTGGTCCTGCAACTTTATCCGCCTCCAT
CCAGTCTATTAATTGTTGCCGGGAAGCTAGAGTAAGTAGTTCGCCAGTTAATAGTTTGCGCAACGTTGTT
GCCATTGCTACAGGCATCGTGGTGTCACGCTCGTCGTTTGGTATGGCTTCATTCAGCTCCGGTTCCCAAC
GATCAAGGCGAGTTACATGATCCCCCATGTTGTGCAAAAAAGCGGTTAGCTCCTTCGGTCCTCCGATCGT
TGTCAGAAGTAAGTTGGCCGCAGTGTTATCACTCATGGTTATGGCAGCACTGCATAATTCTCTTACTGTC
ATGCCATCCGTAAGATGCTTTTCTGTGACTGGTGAGTACTCAACCAAGTCATTCTGAGAATAGTGTATGC
GGCGACCGAGTTGCTCTTGCCCGGCGTCAATACGGGATAATACCGCGCCACATAGCAGAACTTTAAAAGT
GCTCATCATTGGAAAACGTTCTTCGGGGCGAAAACTCTCAAGGATCTTACCGCTGTTGAGATCCAGTTCG
ATGTAACCCACTCGTGCACCCAACTGATCTTCAGCATCTTTTACTTTCACCAGCGTTTCTGGGTGAGCAA
AAACAGGAAGGCAAAATGCCGCAAAAAAGGGAATAAGGGCGACACGGAAATGTTGAATACTCATACTCTT
CCTTTTTCAATATTATTGAAGCATTTATCAGGGTTATTGTCTCATGAGCGGATACATATTTGAATGTATT
TAGAAAAATAAACAAATAGGGGTTCCGCGCACATTTCCCCGAAAAGTGCCACCTGACGTCTAAGAAACCA
TTATTATCATGACATTAACCTATAAAAATAGGCGTATCACGAGGCCCTTTCGTCTCGCGCGTTTCGGTGA
TGACGGTGAAAACCTCTGACACATGCAGCTCCCGGAGACGGTCACAGCTTGTCTGTAAGCGGATGCCGGG
AGCAGACAAGCCCGTCAGGGCGCGTCAGCGGGTGTTGGCGGGTGTCGGGGCTGGCTTAACTATGCGGCAT
CAGAGCAGATTGTACTGAGAGTGCACCATATGCGGTGTGAAATACCGCACAGATGCGTAAGGAGAAAATA
CCGCATCAGGCGCCATTCGCCATTCAGGCTGCGCAACTGTTGGGAAGGGCGATCGGTGCGGGCCTCTTCG
CTATTACGCCAGCTGGCGAAAGGGGGATGTGCTGCAAGGCGATTAAGTTGGGTAACGCCAGGGTTTTCCC
AGTCACGACGTTGTAAAACGACGGCGCAAGGAATGGTGCATGCAAGGAGATGGCGCCCAACAGTCCCCCG
GCCACGGGGCCTGCCACCATACCCACGCCGAAACAAGCGCTCATGAGCCCGAAGTGGCGAGCCCGATCTT
CCCCATCGGTGATGTCGGCGATATAGGCGCCAGCAACCGCACCTGTGGCGCCGGTGATGCCGGCCACGAT
GCGTCCGGCGTAGAGGCGATTAGTCCAATTTGTTAAAGACAGGATATCAGTGGTCCAGGCTCTAGTTTTG
ACTCAACAATATCACCAGCTGAAGCCTATAGAGTACGAGCCATAGATAAAATAAAAGATTTTATTTAGTC
TCCAGAAAAAGGGGGGAA
Features (pLannotate 1.2.2; 19 found; start..end, strand, type, name):
    579..920     +  misc_feature   MESV Ψ: packaging signal of murine embryonic stem cell virus
    987..1403    +  CDS            gag (truncated): truncated Moloney murine leukemia virus (MMLV) gag gene lacking the start codon
   1427..2143    +  CDS            EGFP: EGFP is a basic (constitutively fluorescent) green fluorescent protein published in 1996, derived from Aequorea victoria. It is reported to be a rapidly-maturing weak dimer with moderate acid sensitivity.
   2161..2660    +  promoter       PGK promoter: mouse phosphoglycerate kinase 1 promoter
   2681..3280    +  CDS            PuroR: puromycin N-acetyltransferase; pac from Streptomyces alboniger; confers resistance to puromycin
   3380..3894    +  LTR            3' LTR: 3' long terminal repeat from murine embryonic stem cell virus
   4087..4103    -  protein_bind   lac operator: The lac repressor binds to the lac operator to inhibit transcription in E. coli. This inhibition can be relieved by adding lactose or isopropyl-β-D-thiogalactopyranoside (IPTG). lac repressor encoded by lacI
   4111..4141    -  promoter       lac promoter: promoter for the E. coli lac operon
   4156..4177    -  protein_bind   CAP binding site: CAP binding activates transcription in the presence of cAMP. E. coli catabolite activator protein
   4190..4282    -  CDS            lacI (fragment): lac repressor; lacI; The lac repressor binds to the lac operator to inhibit transcription in E. coli. This inhibition can be relieved by adding lactose or isopropyl-β-D-thiogalactopyranoside (IPTG).
   4465..5053    -  rep_origin     ori: high-copy-number ColE1/pMB1/pBR322/pUC origin of replication
   5224..6084    -  CDS            AmpR: β-lactamase; bla; confers resistance to ampicillin, carbenicillin, and related antibiotics
   6085..6189    -  promoter       AmpR promoter: bla
   6284..6319    +  CDS            rop (fragment): Rop protein, which maintains plasmids at low copy number; rop
   6421..6520    +  misc_feature   bom (fragment): basis of mobility region from pBR322
   6526..6675    -  CDS            lacZα (fragment): LacZα fragment of β-galactosidase; lacZ fragment
   6675..6876    -  CDS            TcR (fragment): tetracycline efflux protein; tet; confers resistance to tetracycline
   6877..6975    +  CDS            env (fragment): murine leukemia virus gPr80 envelope polyprotein precursor; env; proteolytically cleaved into gp70SU and p15TM subunits
   7017..515     +  LTR            5' LTR (across the origin): 5' long terminal repeat from murine embryonic stem cell virus
