[The description below was written by a language model from this plasmid's Addgene catalogue record and pLannotate feature annotations shown in this document.]
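Description:
MSCV-6NBC-GFP-PGK-Puro-Barcode64 is a gammaretroviral transfer plasmid built on the MSCV (murine stem cell virus) backbone. It is one member of a set of constructs that each carry an individual, defined six-nucleotide barcode, used to generate barcoded variants of a cell line. In bacteria it is maintained as a high-copy plasmid through a ColE1/pUC-type origin and selected with ampicillin via the β-lactamase gene. The remaining bacterial annotations (lac promoter/operator, and fragments of lacI, lacZα, rop, bom and TcR) are non-functional remnants of earlier cloning vectors.

The retroviral unit is bounded by MESV-derived 5′ and 3′ long terminal repeats. It includes the Ψ packaging signal and a truncated, start-codon-less gag segment, which together allow the genomic RNA to be encapsidated when viral proteins are supplied in trans by packaging cells. Downstream, EGFP sits where it would be expressed from the 5′ LTR, followed by an internal mouse PGK promoter driving puromycin N-acetyltransferase. Transduced cells can therefore be identified by green fluorescence and enriched with puromycin. The synthetic Barcode64 insert was cloned between BglII (destroyed) and EcoRI (retained). The feature table does not annotate it, so its exact position cannot be read from the record, although the construct name suggests it lies adjacent to GFP.

Once integrated, the barcode is a heritable DNA tag that distinguishes one cell population from others. The associated publication describes an in vivo multiplexed small-molecule screening platform, which is consistent with pooling differently barcoded cell line variants and tracking them together. The record does not detail the readout method.
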