Addgene plasmid #83741: MSCV-6NBC-GFP-PGK-Puro-Barcode64
Purpose: individual 6N barcode to make barcoded cell line variants
Depositing lab: Monte Winslow. Depositing organization: Stanford University. Publication: An in vivo multiplexed small-molecule screening platform. Gruner BM, Schulze CJ, Yang D, Ogasawara D, Dix MM, Rogers ZN, Chuang CH, McFarland CD, Chiou SH, Brown JM, Cravatt BF, Bogyo M, Winslow MM. Nat Methods. 2016 Sep 12. doi: 10.1038/nmeth.3992. PubMed 27617390.
Backbone
  Vector backbone: MSCV
  Vector type: Retroviral
  Selectable markers: Puromycin
Growth in bacteria
  Bacterial resistance: Ampicillin, 100 μg/mL
  Growth temperature: 37°C
  Growth strain: DH5alpha
  Copy number: High Copy
Gene/Insert
  Gene/Insert name: Barcode64
  Species: Synthetic
  Cloning method: Restriction Enzyme; 5′ cloning site BglII (destroyed during cloning); 3′ cloning site EcoRI (not destroyed)
  Sequencing primers: 5′ CCCTTGAACCTCCTCGTTCGACC
Terms and licenses: Academic/Nonprofit Terms; Industry Terms: Not Available to Industry
How to cite: MSCV-6NBC-GFP-PGK-Puro-Barcode64 was a gift from Monte Winslow (Addgene plasmid # 83741 ; http://n2t.net/addgene:83741 ; RRID:Addgene_83741)
