>Addgene plasmid #83741 | MSCV-6NBC-GFP-PGK-Puro-Barcode64 | addgene partial sequence | sequence record 165438 | pLXSN5 5'-CCCTTGAACCTCCTCGTTCGACC-3'
CAGCCCTCACTCCTTCTCTAGGCGCCGGAATTAGATCCTGGGGACCACCATGGTGAGCAAGGGCGAGGAG
CTGTTCACCGGGGTGGTGCCCATCCTGGTCGAGCTGGACGGCGACGTAAACGGCCACAAGTTCAGCGTGT
CCGGCGAGGGCGAGGGCGATGCCACCTACGGCAAGCTGACCCTGAAGTTCATCTGCACCACCGGCAAGCT
GCCCGTGCCCTGGCCCACCCTCGTGACCACCCTGACCTACGGCGTGCAGTGCTTCAGCCGCTACCCCGAC
CACATGAAGCAGCACGACTTCTTCAAGTCCGCCATGCCCGAAGGCTACGTCCAGGAGCGCACCATCTTCT
TCAAGGACGACGGCAACTACAAGACCCGCGCCGAGGTGAAGTTCGAGGGCGACACCCTGGTGAACCGCAT
CGAGCTGAAGGGCATCGACTTCAAGGAGGACGGCAACATCCTGGGGCACAAGCTGGAGTACAACTACAAC
AGCCACAACGTCTATATCATGGCCGACAAGCAGAAGAACGGCATCAAGGTGAACTTCAAGATCCGCCACA
ACATCGAGGACGGCAGCGTGCAGCTCGCCGACCACTACCAGCAGAACACCCCCATCGGCGACGGCCCCGT
GCTGCTGCCCGACAACCACTACCTGAGCACCCAGTCCGCCCTGAGCAAAGACCCCAACGAGAAGCGCGAT
CACATGGTCCTGCTGGAGTTCGTGACCGCCGCCGGGATCACTCTCGGCATGGACGAGCTGTACAAGTAGC
GGAGAATTCTACCGGGTAGGGGAGGCGCTTTTCCCAAGGCAGTCTGGAGCATGCGCTTTAG
